>Addgene plasmid #134549 | YFP-Rpp40-C1 | depositor full sequence | sequence record 258659 | YFP-Rpp40-C1 sequence 5785 bps
TAGTTATTAATAGTAATCAATTACGGGGTCATTAGTTCATAGCCCATATATGGAGTTCCGCGTTACATAA
CTTACGGTAAATGGCCCGCCTGGCTGACCGCCCAACGACCCCCGCCCATTGACGTCAATAATGACGTATG
TTCCCATAGTAACGCCAATAGGGACTTTCCATTGACGTCAATGGGTGGAGTATTTACGGTAAACTGCCCA
CTTGGCAGTACATCAAGTGTATCATATGCCAAGTACGCCCCCTATTGACGTCAATGACGGTAAATGGCCC
GCCTGGCATTATGCCCAGTACATGACCTTATGGGACTTTCCTACTTGGCAGTACATCTACGTATTAGTCA
TCGCTATTACCATGGTGATGCGGTTTTGGCAGTACATCAATGGGCGTGGATAGCGGTTTGACTCACGGGG
ATTTCCAAGTCTCCACCCCATTGACGTCAATGGGAGTTTGTTTTGGCACCAAAATCAACGGGACTTTCCA
AAATGTCGTAACAACTCCGCCCCATTGACGCAAATGGGCGGTAGGCGTGTACGGTGGGAGGTCTATATAA
GCAGAGCTGGTTTAGTGAACCGTCAGATCCGCTAGCGCTACCGGTCGCCACCATGGTGAGCAAGGGCGAG
GAGCTGTTCACCGGGGTGGTGCCCATCCTGGTCGAGCTGGACGGCGACGTAAACGGCCACAAGTTCAGCG
TGTCCGGCGAGGGCGAGGGCGATGCCACCTACGGCAAGCTGACCCTGAAGTTCATCTGCACCACCGGCAA
GCTGCCCGTGCCCTGGCCCACCCTCGTGACCACCTTCGGCTACGGCCTGAAGTGCTTCGCCCGCTACCCC
GACCACATGAAGCAGCACGACTTCTTCAAGTCCGCCATGCCCGAAGGCTACGTCCAGGAGCGCACCATCT
TCTTCAAGGACGACGGCAACTACAAGACCCGCGCCGAGGTGAAGTTCGAGGGCGACACCCTGGTGAACCG
CATCGAGCTGAAGGGCATCGACTTCAAGGAGGACGGCAACATCCTGGGGCACAAGCTGGAGTACAACTAC
AACAGCCACAACGTCTATATCATGGCCGACAAGCAGAAGAACGGCATCAAGGTGAACTTCAAGATCCGCC
ACAACATCGAGGACGGCAGCGTGCAGCTCGCCGACCACTACCAGCAGAACACCCCCATCGGCGACGGCCC
CGTGCTGCTGCCCGACAACCACTACCTGAGCTACCAGTCCAAGCTGAGCAAAGACCCCAACGAGAAGCGC
GATCACATGGTCCTGCTGGAGTTCGTGACCGCCGCCGGGATCACTCTCGGCATGGACGAGCTGTACAAGT
CCGGACTCAGATCTCGAGCTATGGCCACGCTGCGCCGGCTTCGGGAGGCGCCGCGGCACTTACTGGTTTG
CGAGAAATCCAACTTCGGCAACCACAAGTCGCGCCACCGGCATCTTGTGCAGACGCACTACTATAACTAC
AGGGTTTCATTTCTCATTCCTGAATGTGGGATACTATCGGAAGAACTGAAAAACCTGGTCATGAACACTG
GACCCTATTACTTTGTGAAGAATTTACCTCTTCATGAATTAATTACACCTGAATTCATCAGTACCTTTAT
AAAGAAAGGTTCTTGCTATGCACTAACATACAATACACATATTGATGAAGATAATACTGTTGCCCTGCTA
CCAAATGGGAAATTAATTTTGTCACTGGATAAAGACACTTATGAAGAAACTGGACTTCAGGGTCATCCAT
CTCAGTTTTCTGGCAGAAAAATTATGAAATTTATTGTTTCCATTGATTTGATGGAATTATCCTTAAACTT
GGATTCTAAGAAGTATGAAAGAATATCTTGGTCTTTCAAAGAAAAGAAGCCATTGAAATTTGATTTTCTT
TTGGCTTGGCATAAAACAGGTTCAGAAGAATCGACAATGATGTCATATTTTTCCAAGTACCAAATTCAGG
AGCATCAGCCAAAAGTAGCACTGAGCACGTTGAGAGATCTCCAGTGCCCAGTGCTGCAGAGCAGCGAGCT
GGAGGGAACGCCAGAGGTGTCCTGCCGGGCTCTGGAGCTCTTCGACTGGCTCGGCGCCGTCTTCAGTAAT
GTCGACCTAAATAATGAGCCTAATAATTTCATATCAACCTATTGCTGTCCTGAGCCAAGCACAGTGGTGG
CAAAAGCTTATTTGTGTACAATCACTGGCTTCATACTTCCAGAGAAGATCTGTCTCCTATTGGAACATCT
CTGTCACTACTTTGATGAACCGAAGTTAGCTCCATGGGTTACACTGTCCGTTCAAGGCTTTGCAGACAGC
CCTGTTTCTTGGGAAAAAAATGAACATGGTTTTCGAAAAGGAGGAGAACATTTATATAACTTTGTGATTT
TTAATAATCAGGACTATTGGCTTCAGATGGCTGTTGGGGCAAATGATCACTGTCCACCATAAGRAWCCAC
CGGAATCTAGATAACTGATCATAATCAGCCATACCACATTTGTAGAGGTTTTACTTGCTTTAAAAAACCT
CCCACACCTCCCCCTGAACCTGAAACATAAAATGAATGCAATTGTTGTTGTTAACTTGTTTATTGCAGCT
TATAATGGTTACAAATAAAGCAATAGCATCACAAATTTCACAAATAAAGCATTTTTTTCACTGCATTCTA
GTTGTGGTTTGTCCAAACTCATCAATGTATCTTAAGGCGTAAATTGTAAGCGTTAATATTTTGTTAAAAT
TCGCGTTAAATTTTTGTTAAATCAGCTCATTTTTTAACCAATAGGCCGAAATCGGCAAAATCCCTTATAA
ATCAAAAGAATAGACCGAGATAGGGT
[37 nt withheld, positions 2827-2863]
AAAGAACGTGGACTCCAACGTCAAAGG
[49 nt withheld, positions 2891-2939]
T
[91 nt withheld, positions 2941-3031]
G
[124 nt withheld, positions 3033-3156]
CAGGTGGCACTTTTCGGGGAAATGTGCGCGGAACCCCTATTTGTTTATTTTTCTAAATACATTCAAATAT
GTATCCGCTCATGAGACAATAACCCTGATAAATGCTTCAATAATATTGAAAAAGGAAGAGTCCTGAGGCG
GAAAGAACCAGCTGTGGAATGTGTGTCAGTTAGGGTGTGGAAAGTCCCCAGGCTCCCCAGCAGGCAGAAG
TATGCAAAGCATGCATCTCAATTAGTCAGCAACCAGGTGTGGAAAGTCCCCAGGCTCCCCAGCAGGCAGA
AGTATGCAAAGCATGCATCTCAATTAGTCAGCAACCATAGTCCCGCCCCTAACTCCGCCCATCCCGCCCC
TAACTCCGCCCAGTTCCGCCCATTCTCCGCCCCATGGCTGACTAATTTTTTTTATTTATGCAGAGGCCGA
GGCCGCCTCGGCCTCTGAGCTATTCCAGAAGTAGTGAGGAGGCTTTTTTGGAGGCCTAGGCTTTTGCAAA
GATCGATCAAGAGACAGGATGAGGATCGTTTCGCATGATTGAACAAGATGGATTGCACGCAGGTTCTCCG
GCCGCTTGGGTGGAGAGGCTATTCGGCTATGACTGGGCACAACAGACAATCGGCTGCTCTGATGCCGCCG
TGTTCCGGCTGTCAGCGCAGGGGCGCCCGGTTCTTTTTGTCAAGACCGACCTGTCCGGTGCCCTGAATGA
ACTGCAAGACGAGGCAGCGCGGCTATCGTGGCTGGCCACGACGGGCGTTCCTTGCGCAGCTGTGCTCGAC
GTTGTCACTGAAGCGGGAAGGGACTGGCTGCTATTGGGCGAAGTGCCGGGGCAGGATCTCCTGTCATCTC
ACCTTGCTCCTGCCGAGAAAGTATCCATCATGGCTGATGCAATGCGGCGGCTGCATACGCTTGATCCGGC
TACCTGCCCATTCGACCACCAAGCGAAACATCGCATCGAGCGAGCACGTACTCGGATGGAAGCCGGTCTT
GTCGATCAGGATGATCTGGACGAAGAGCATCAGGGGCTCGCGCCAGCCGAACTGTTCGCCAGGCTCAAGG
CGAGCATGCCCGACGGCGAGGATCTCGTCGTGACCCATGGCGATGCCTGCTTGCCGAATATCATGGTGGA
AAATGGCCGCTTTTCTGGATTCATCGACTGTGGCCGGCTGGGTGTGGCGGACCGCTATCAGGACATAGCG
TTGGCTACCCGTGATATTGCTGAAGAGCTTGGCGGCGAATGGGCTGACCGCTTCCTCGTGCTTTACGGTA
TCGCCGCTCCCGATTCGCAGCGCATCGCCTTCTATCGCCTTCTTGACGAGTTCTTCTGAGCGGGACTCTG
GGGTTCGAAATGACCGACCAAGCGACGCCCAACCTGCCATCACGAGATTTCGATTCCACCGCCGCCTTCT
ATGAAAGGTTGGGCTTCGGAATCGTTTTCCGGGACGCCGGCTGGATGATCCTCCAGCGCGGGGATCTCAT
GCTGGAGTTCTTCGCCCACCCTAGGGGGAGGCTAACTGAAACACGGAAGGAGACAATACCGGAAGGAACC
CGCGCTATGACGGCAATAAAAAGACAGAATAAAACGCACGGTGTTGGGTCGTTTGTTCATAAACGCGGGG
TTCGGTCCCAGGGCTGGCACTCTGTCGATACCCCACCGAGACCCCATTGGGGCCAATACGCCCGCGTTTC
TTCCTTTTCCCCACCCCACCCCCCAAGTTCGGGTGAAGGCCCAGGGCTCGCAGCCAACGTCGGGGCGGCA
GGCCCTGCCATAGCCTCAGGTTACTCATATATACTTTAGATTGATTTAAAACTTCATTTTTAATTTAAAA
GGATCTAGGTGAAGATCCTTTTTGATAATCTCATGACCAAAATCCCTTAACGTGAGTTTTCGTTCCACTG
AGCGTCAGACCCCGTAGAAAAGATCAAAGGATCTTCTTGAGATCCTTTTTTTCTGCGCGTAATCTGCTGC
TTGCAAACAAAAAAACCACCGCTACCAGCGGTGGTTTGTTTGCCGGATCAAGAGCTACCAACTCTTTTTC
CGAAGGTAACTGGCTTCAGCAGAGCGCAGATACCAAATACTGTCCTTCTAGTGTAGCCGTAGTTAGGCCA
CCACTTCAAGAACTCTGTAGCACCGCCTACATACCTCGCTCTGCTAATCCTGTTACCAGTGGCTGCTGCC
AGTGGCGATAAGTCGTGTCTTACCGGGTTGGACTCAAGACGATAGTTACCGGATAAGGCGCAGCGGTCGG
GCTGAACGGGGGGTTCGTGCACACAGCCCAGCTTGGAGCGAACGACCTACACCGAACTGAGATACCTACA
GCGTGAGCTATGAGAAAGCGCCACGCTTCCCGAAGGGAGAAAGGCGGACAGGTATCCGGTAAGCGGCAGG
GTCGGAACAGGAGAGCGCACGAGGGAGCTTCCAGGGGGAAACGCCTGGTATCTTTATAGTCCTGTCGGGT
TTCGCCACCTCTGACTTGAGCGTCGATTTTTGTGATGCTCGTCAGGGGGGCGGAGCCTATGGAAAAACGC
CAGCAACGCGGCCTTTTTACGGTTCCTGGCCTTTTGCTGGCCTTTTGCTCACATGTTCTTTCCTGCGTTA
TCCCCTGATTCTGTGGATAACCGTATTACCGCCATGCAT
Features (pLannotate 1.2.2; 15 found; start..end, strand, type, name):
     61..364     +  enhancer       CMV enhancer: human cytomegalovirus immediate early enhancer
    365..568     +  promoter       CMV promoter: human cytomegalovirus (CMV) immediate early promoter
    613..1330    +  CDS            mEYFP (fragment): enhanced YFP with monomerizing A206K mutation (Zacharias et al., 2002) mammalian codon-optimized
   1330..1350    +  misc_feature   MCS (fragment): multiple cloning site
   1351..2439    +  CDS            RPP40: RPP40_HUMAN - Also known as RNASEP1. Experimental evidence at protein level: Swiss-Prot protein existence level 1. Component of ribonuclease P, a ribonucleoprotein complex that generates mature tRNA molecules by cleaving their 5'-ends (PubMed:9630247, PubMed:30454648). Also a component of the MRP ribonuclease complex, which cleaves pre-rRNA sequences (PubMed:28115465). From Homo sapiens (Human).
   2466..2550    +  CDS            large T antigen (fragment): large T antigen from SV40 (simian virus 40)
   2573..2694    +  polyA_signal   SV40 poly(A) signal: SV40 polyadenylation signal
   2728..3156    -  rep_origin     f1 ori (sequence partly withheld): f1 bacteriophage origin of replication; arrow indicates direction of (+) strand synthesis
   3183..3287    +  promoter       AmpR promoter: bla
   3289..3646    +  promoter       SV40 promoter: SV40 enhancer and early promoter
   3681..4475    +  CDS            NeoR/KanR: aminoglycoside phosphotransferase from Tn5; aph(3')-II (or nptII); confers resistance to neomycin, kanamycin, and G418 (Geneticin®)
   4496..4648    +  CDS            ble (fragment): BLE_KLEPN - Experimental evidence at protein level: Swiss-Prot protein existence level 1. Binding protein with a strong affinity to the bleomycin family of antibiotics. Binds to CL990; an antimitotic-antibiotic compound. From Klebsiella pneumoniae.
   4707..4754    +  polyA_signal   HSV TK poly(A) signal: herpes simplex virus thymidine kinase polyadenylation signal (Cole and Stacy, 1985)
   4845..4861    -  polyA_signal   bGH poly(A) signal (fragment): bovine growth hormone polyadenylation signal
   5083..5671    +  rep_origin     ori: high-copy-number ColE1/pMB1/pBR322/pUC origin of replication
