>Addgene plasmid #134549 | YFP-Rpp40-C1 | addgene full sequence | sequence record 265258 | Addgene NGS Result
GTGATGCGGTTTTGGCAGTACATCAATGGGCGTGGATAGCGGTTTGACTCACGGGGATTTCCAAGTCTCC
ACCCCATTGACGTCAATGGGAGTTTGTTTTGGCACCAAAATCAACGGGACTTTCCAAAATGTCGTAACAA
CTCCGCCCCATTGACGCAAATGGGCGGTAGGCGTGTACGGTGGGAGGTCTATATAAGCAGAGCTGGTTTA
GTGAACCGTCAGATCCGCTAGCGCTACCGGTCGCCACCATGGTGAGCAAGGGCGAGGAGCTGTTCACCGG
GGTGGTGCCCATCCTGGTCGAGCTGGACGGCGACGTAAACGGCCACAAGTTCAGCGTGTCCGGCGAGGGC
GAGGGCGATGCCACCTACGGCAAGCTGACCCTGAAGTTCATCTGCACCACCGGCAAGCTGCCCGTGCCCT
GGCCCACCCTCGTGACCACCTTCGGCTACGGCCTGAAGTGCTTCGCCCGCTACCCCGACCACATGAAGCA
GCACGACTTCTTCAAGTCCGCCATGCCCGAAGGCTACGTCCAGGAGCGCACCATCTTCTTCAAGGACGAC
GGCAACTACAAGACCCGCGCCGAGGTGAAGTTCGAGGGCGACACCCTGGTGAACCGCATCGAGCTGAAGG
GCATCGACTTCAAGGAGGACGGCAACATCCTGGGGCACAAGCTGGAGTACAACTACAACAGCCACAACGT
CTATATCATGGCCGACAAGCAGAAGAACGGCATCAAGGTGAACTTCAAGATCCGCCACAACATCGAGGAC
GGCAGCGTGCAGCTCGCCGACCACTACCAGCAGAACACCCCCATCGGCGACGGCCCCGTGCTGCTGCCCG
ACAACCACTACCTGAGCTACCAGTCCAAGCTGAGCAAAGACCCCAACGAGAAGCGCGATCACATGGTCCT
GCTGGAGTTCGTGACCGCCGCCGGGATCACTCACGGCATGGACGAGCTGTACAAGTCCGGACTCAGATCT
CGAGCTATGGCCACGCTGCGCCGGCTTCGGGAGGCGCCGCGGCACTTACTGGTTTGCGAGAAATCCAACT
TCGGCAACCACAAGTCGCGCCACCGGCATCTTGTGCAGACGCACTACTATAACTACAGGGTTTCATTTCT
CATTCCTGAATGTGGGATACTATCGGAAGAACTGAAAAACCTGGTCATGAACACTGGACCCTATTACTTT
GTGAAGAATTTACCTCTTCATGAATTAATTACACCTGAATTCATCAGTACCTTTATAAAGAAAGGTTCTT
GCTATGCACTAACATACAATACACATATTGATGAAGATAATACTGTTGCCCTGCTACCAAATGGGAAATT
AATTTTGTCACTGGATAAAGACACTTATGAAGAAACTGGACTTCAGGGTCATCCATCTCAGTTTTCTGGC
AGAAAAATTATGAAATTTATTGTTTCCATTGATTTGATGGAATTATCCTTAAACTTGGATTCTAAGAAGT
ATGAAAGAATATCTTGGTCTTTCAAAGAAAAGAAGCCATTGAAATTTGATTTTCTTTTGGCTTGGCATAA
AACAGGTTCAGAAGAATCGACAATGATGTCATATTTTTCCAAGTACCAAATTCAGGAGCATCAGCCAAAA
GTAGCACTGAGCACGTTGAGAGATCTCCAGTGCCCAGTGCTGCAGAGCAGCGAGCTGGAGGGAACGCCAG
AGGTGTCCTGCCGGGCTCTGGAGCTCTTCGACTGGCTCGGCGCCGTCTTCAGTAATGTCGACCTAAATAA
TGAGCCTAATAATTTCATATCAACCTATTGCTGTCCTGAGCCAAGCACAGTGGTGGCAAAAGCTTATTTG
TGTACAATCACTGGCTTCATACTTCCAGAGAAGATCTGTCTCCTATTGGAACATCTCTGTCACTACTTTG
ATGAACCGAAGTTAGCTCCATGGGTTACACTGTCCGTTCAAGGCTTTGCAGACAGCCCTGTTTCTTGGGA
AAAAAATGAACATGGTTTTCGAAAAGGAGGAGAACATTTATATAACTTTGTGATTTTTAATAATCAGGAC
TATTGGCTTCAGATGGCTGTTGGGGCAAATGATCACTGTCCACCATAAGGATCCACCGGATCTAGATAAC
TGATCATAATCAGCCATACCACATTTGTAGAGGTTTTACTTGCTTTAAAAAACCTCCCACACCTCCCCCT
GAACCTGAAACATAAAATGAATGCAATTGTTGTTGTTAACTTGTTTATTGCAGCTTATAATGGTTACAAA
TAAAGCAATAGCATCACAAATTTCACAAATAAAGCATTTTTTTCACTGCATTCTAGTTGTGGTTTGTCCA
AACTCATCAATGTATCTTAAGGCGTAAATTGTAAGCGTTAATATTTTGTTAAAATTCGCGTTAAATTTTT
GTTAAATCAGCTCATTTTTTAACCAATAGGCCGAAATCGGCAAAATCCCTTATAAATCAAAAGAATAGAC
CGAGATAGGGT
[37 nt withheld, positions 2462-2498]
AAAGAACGTGGACTCCAACGTCAAAGG
[49 nt withheld, positions 2526-2574]
T
[91 nt withheld, positions 2576-2666]
G
[124 nt withheld, positions 2668-2791]
CAGGTGGCACTTTTCGGGGAAATGTGCGCGGAACCCCTATTTGTTTATTTTTCTAAATACATTCAAATAT
GTATCCGCTCATGAGACAATAACCCTGATAAATGCTTCAATAATATTGAAAAAGGAAGAGTCCTGAGGCG
GAAAGAACCAGCTGTGGAATGTGTGTCAGTTAGGGTGTGGAAAGTCCCCAGGCTCCCCAGCAGGCAGAAG
TATGCAAAGCATGCATCTCAATTAGTCAGCAACCAGGTGTGGAAAGTCCCCAGGCTCCCCAGCAGGCAGA
AGTATGCAAAGCATGCATCTCAATTAGTCAGCAACCATAGTCCCGCCCCTAACTCCGCCCATCCCGCCCC
TAACTCCGCCCAGTTCCGCCCATTCTCCGCCCCATGGCTGACTAATTTTTTTTATTTATGCAGAGGCCGA
GGCCGCCTCGGCCTCTGAGCTATTCCAGAAGTAGTGAGGAGGCTTTTTTGGAGGCCTAGGCTTTTGCAAA
GATCGATCAAGAGACAGGATGAGGATCGTTTCGCATGATTGAACAAGATGGATTGCACGCAGGTTCTCCG
GCCGCTTGGGTGGAGAGGCTATTCGGCTATGACTGGGCACAACAGACAATCGGCTGCTCTGATGCCGCCG
TGTTCCGGCTGTCAGCGCAGGGGCGCCCGGTTCTTTTTGTCAAGACCGACCTGTCCGGTGCCCTGAATGA
ACTGCAAGACGAGGCAGCGCGGCTATCGTGGCTGGCCACGACGGGCGTTCCTTGCGCAGCTGTGCTCGAC
GTTGTCACTGAAGCGGGAAGGGACTGGCTGCTATTGGGCGAAGTGCCGGGGCAGGATCTCCTGTCATCTC
ACCTTGCTCCTGCCGAGAAAGTATCCATCATGGCTGATGCAATGCGGCGGCTGCATACGCTTGATCCGGC
TACCTGCCCATTCGACCACCAAGCGAAACATCGCATCGAGCGAGCACGTACTCGGATGGAAGCCGGTCTT
GTCGATCAGGATGATCTGGACGAAGAGCATCAGGGGCTCGCGCCAGCCGAACTGTTCGCCAGGCTCAAGG
CGAGCATGCCCGACGGCGAGGATCTCGTCGTGACCCATGGCGATGCCTGCTTGCCGAATATCATGGTGGA
AAATGGCCGCTTTTCTGGATTCATCGACTGTGGCCGGCTGGGTGTGGCGGACCGCTATCAGGACATAGCG
TTGGCTACCCGTGATATTGCTGAAGAGCTTGGCGGCGAATGGGCTGACCGCTTCCTCGTGCTTTACGGTA
TCGCCGCTCCCGATTCGCAGCGCATCGCCTTCTATCGCCTTCTTGACGAGTTCTTCTGAGCGGGACTCTG
GGGTTCGAAATGACCGACCAAGCGACGCCCAACCTGCCATCACGAGATTTCGATTCCACCGCCGCCTTCT
ATGAAAGGTTGGGCTTCGGAATCGTTTTCCGGGACGCCGGCTGGATGATCCTCCAGCGCGGGGATCTCAT
GCTGGAGTTCTTCGCCCACCCTAGGGGGAGGCTAACTGAAACACGGAAGGAGACAATACCGGAAGGAACC
CGCGCTATGACGGCAATAAAAAGACAGAATAAAACGCACGGTGTTGGGTCGTTTGTTCATAAACGCGGGG
TTCGGTCCCAGGGCTGGCACTCTGTCGATACCCCACCGAGACCCCATTGGGGCCAATACGCCCGCGTTTC
TTCCTTTTCCCCACCCCACCCCCCAAGTTCGGGTGAAGGCCCAGGGCTCGCAGCCAACGTCGGGGCGGCA
GGCCCTGCCATAGCCTCAGGTTACTCATATATACTTTAGATTGATTTAAAACTTCATTTTTAATTTAAAA
GGATCTAGGTGAAGATCCTTTTTGATAATCTCATGACCAAAATCCCTTAACGTGAGTTTTCGTTCCACTG
AGCGTCAGACCCCGTAGAAAAGATCAAAGGATCTTCTTGAGATCCTTTTTTTCTGCGCGTAATCTGCTGC
TTGCAAACAAAAAAACCACCGCTACCAGCGGTGGTTTGTTTGCCGGATCAAGAGCTACCAACTCTTTTTC
CGAAGGTAACTGGCTTCAGCAGAGCGCAGATACCAAATACTGTTCTTCTAGTGTAGCCGTAGTTAGGCCA
CCACTTCAAGAACTCTGTAGCACCGCCTACATACCTCGCTCTGCTAATCCTGTTACCAGTGGCTGCTGCC
AGTGGCGATAAGTCGTGTCTTACCGGGTTGGACTCAAGACGATAGTTACCGGATAAGGCGCAGCGGTCGG
GCTGAACGGGGGGTTCGTGCACACAGCCCAGCTTGGAGCGAACGACCTACACCGAACTGAGATACCTACA
GCGTGAGCTATGAGAAAGCGCCACGCTTCCCGAAGGGAGAAAGGCGGACAGGTATCCGGTAAGCGGCAGG
GTCGGAACAGGAGAGCGCACGAGGGAGCTTCCAGGGGGAAACGCCTGGTATCTTTATAGTCCTGTCGGGT
TTCGCCACCTCTGACTTGAGCGTCGATTTTTGTGATGCTCGTCAGGGGGGCGGAGCCTATGGAAAAACGC
CAGCAACGCGGCCTTTTTACGGTTCCTGGCCTTTTGCTGGCCTTTTGCTCACATGTTCTTTCCTGCGTTA
TCCCCTGATTCTGTGGATAACCGTATTACCGCCATGCATTAGTTATTAATAGTAATCAATTACGGGGTCA
TTAGTTCATAGCCCATATATGGAGTTCCGCGTTACATAACTTACGGTAAATGGCCCGCCTGGCTGACCGC
CCAACGACCCCCGCCCATTGACGTCAATAATGACGTATGTTCCCATAGTAACGCCAATAGGGACTTTCCA
TTGACGTCAATGGGTGGAGTATTTACGGTAAACTGCCCACTTGGCAGTACATCAAGTGTATCATATGCCA
AGTACGCCCCCTATTGACGTCAATGACGGTAAATGGCCCGCCTGGCATTATGCCCAGTACATGACCTTAT
GGGACTTTCCTACTTGGCAGTACATCTACGTATTAGTCATCGCTATTACCATG
Features (pLannotate 1.2.2; 15 found; start..end, strand, type, name):
      1..204     +  promoter       CMV promoter: human cytomegalovirus (CMV) immediate early promoter
    249..966     +  CDS            mEYFP (fragment): enhanced YFP with monomerizing A206K mutation (Zacharias et al., 2002) mammalian codon-optimized
    966..986     +  misc_feature   MCS (fragment): multiple cloning site
    987..2075    +  CDS            RPP40: RPP40_HUMAN - Also known as RNASEP1. Experimental evidence at protein level: Swiss-Prot protein existence level 1. Component of ribonuclease P, a ribonucleoprotein complex that generates mature tRNA molecules by cleaving their 5'-ends (PubMed:9630247, PubMed:30454648). Also a component of the MRP ribonuclease complex, which cleaves pre-rRNA sequences (PubMed:28115465). From Homo sapiens (Human).
   2101..2185    +  CDS            large T antigen (fragment): large T antigen from SV40 (simian virus 40)
   2208..2329    +  polyA_signal   SV40 poly(A) signal: SV40 polyadenylation signal
   2363..2791    -  rep_origin     f1 ori (sequence partly withheld): f1 bacteriophage origin of replication; arrow indicates direction of (+) strand synthesis
   2818..2922    +  promoter       AmpR promoter: bla
   2924..3281    +  promoter       SV40 promoter: SV40 enhancer and early promoter
   3316..4110    +  CDS            NeoR/KanR: aminoglycoside phosphotransferase from Tn5; aph(3')-II (or nptII); confers resistance to neomycin, kanamycin, and G418 (Geneticin®)
   4131..4283    +  CDS            ble (fragment): BLE_KLEPN - Experimental evidence at protein level: Swiss-Prot protein existence level 1. Binding protein with a strong affinity to the bleomycin family of antibiotics. Binds to CL990; an antimitotic-antibiotic compound. From Klebsiella pneumoniae.
   4342..4389    +  polyA_signal   HSV TK poly(A) signal: herpes simplex virus thymidine kinase polyadenylation signal (Cole and Stacy, 1985)
   4480..4496    -  polyA_signal   bGH poly(A) signal (fragment): bovine growth hormone polyadenylation signal
   4718..5306    +  rep_origin     ori: high-copy-number ColE1/pMB1/pBR322/pUC origin of replication
   5481..5784    +  enhancer       CMV enhancer: human cytomegalovirus immediate early enhancer
