[The description below was written by a language model from this plasmid's Addgene catalogue record and pLannotate feature annotations shown in this document.]
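Description:
YFP-Rpp40-C1 is a mammalian expression plasmid built on the Clontech pEYFP-C1 backbone, carrying human RPP40 cloned between the XhoI and BamHI sites of the multiple cloning site so that it is fused in frame to the C-terminus of the backbone-encoded yellow fluorescent protein. Transcription of the YFP-Rpp40 fusion is driven by the human cytomegalovirus immediate early enhancer and promoter and terminated by an SV40 polyadenylation signal. The automated annotation matches the fluorescent protein to an enhanced YFP entry carrying the monomerizing A206K change, but only as a fragment-level hit, so the record does not settle whether that mutation is actually present. RPP40 encodes a protein subunit of ribonuclease P, the ribonucleoprotein that processes the 5' ends of precursor tRNAs, and also of the related MRP ribonuclease complex that cleaves pre-rRNA.

The plasmid replicates at high copy in E. coli from a ColE1/pUC-type origin and also carries an f1 phage origin. A single Tn5 aminoglycoside phosphotransferase gene serves as a dual marker: a bacterial bla-type promoter placed just upstream of the SV40 enhancer and early promoter allows kanamycin selection in bacteria and G418 selection in mammalian cells, with an HSV thymidine kinase polyadenylation signal downstream. The short large T antigen, ble and bGH poly(A) fragments in the annotation are most likely incidental matches to backbone remnants rather than functional elements. The depositor and sequencing-derived records, about 5.8 kb each, show the same features and differ only in their start position and by one nucleotide in length. The construct is intended for expressing fluorescently tagged Rpp40, which suits visualizing the protein in mammalian cells; it was deposited in connection with work on RNase P protein subunits and histone H3.3 nucleosome deposition.
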