Addgene plasmid #134549: YFP-Rpp40-C1
Purpose: Expresses YFP-Rpp40 fusion protein
Depositing lab: Susan Janicki. Publication: RNase P protein subunit Rpp29 represses histone H3.3 nucleosome deposition. Newhart A, Powers SL, Shastrula PK, Sierra I, Joo LM, Hayden JE, Cohen AR, Janicki SM. Mol Biol Cell. 2016 Apr 1;27(7):1154-69. doi: 10.1091/mbc.E15-02-0099. Epub 2016 Feb 3. PubMed 26842893.
Backbone
  Vector backbone: pEYFP-C1
  Backbone manufacturer: Clontech
  Backbone size w/o insert (bp): 4700
  Vector type: Mammalian Expression
  Selectable markers: Neomycin (select with G418)
Growth in bacteria
  Bacterial resistance: Kanamycin, 50 μg/mL
  Growth temperature: 37°C
  Growth strain: DH5alpha
  Copy number: High Copy
Gene/Insert
  Gene/Insert name: Rpp40
  Species: H. sapiens (human)
  Entrez Gene: RPP40 (a.k.a. RNASEP1, bA428J1.3)
  Promoter: CMV
  Tag / fusion protein: YFP (N terminal on backbone)
  Cloning method: Restriction Enzyme; 5′ cloning site XhoI (not destroyed); 3′ cloning site BamHI (not destroyed)
  Sequencing primers: 5′ EGFP-C; 3′ SV40pA-R
Resource information
  A portion of this plasmid was derived from a plasmid made by: Open Biosystems
Terms and licenses: Academic/Nonprofit Terms; Industry Terms: Not Available to Industry
How to cite: YFP-Rpp40-C1 was a gift from Susan Janicki (Addgene plasmid # 134549 ; http://n2t.net/addgene:134549 ; RRID:Addgene_134549)
